Addgene plasmid #152881: pGBW-m4133594
Purpose: Mammalian expression plasmid for SARS-CoV-2 M (membrane)
Depositing lab: Ginkgo Bioworks & Benjie Chen. Depositing organization: Ginkgo Bioworks.
Backbone
  Vector backbone: pTwist_CMV_Hygro_6
  Backbone size w/o insert (bp): 6525
  Vector type: Mammalian Expression
  Selectable markers: Hygromycin
Growth in bacteria
  Bacterial resistance: Ampicillin, 100 μg/mL
  Growth temperature: 37°C
  Growth strain: DH5alpha
  Copy number: High Copy
Gene/Insert
  Gene/Insert name: SARS-CoV-2 M (membrane) (alt names: membrane glycoprotein; M protein)
  Species: Severe acute respiratory syndrome coronavirus 2
  Insert size (bp): 662
  Mutation: wt
  Entrez Gene: M (a.k.a. GU280_gp05)
  Promoter: CMV
  Tag / fusion protein: Cleavable TEV;V5 (C terminal on backbone)
  Cloning method: Unknown
Resource information
  A portion of this plasmid was derived from a plasmid made by: GinkgoBioworks
Depositor comments: NCBI reference sequence: YP_009724393.1
How to cite: pGBW-m4133594 was a gift from Ginkgo Bioworks & Benjie Chen (Addgene plasmid # 152881 ; http://n2t.net/addgene:152881 ; RRID:Addgene_152881)
