[The description below was written by a language model from this plasmid's Addgene catalogue record and pLannotate feature annotations shown in this document.]
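Description:
pGBW-m4133594 is a mammalian expression plasmid built on the pTwist_CMV_Hygro_6 backbone that carries the wild-type membrane (M) glycoprotein of SARS-CoV-2. It is maintained in E. coli as a high-copy plasmid through a ColE1/pUC-type origin and selected with ampicillin via a full-length β-lactamase gene. For selection in mammalian cells it carries a separate cassette in which the human ubiquitin C promoter drives hygromycin B phosphotransferase, followed by a synthetic polyadenylation signal. The sequenced record is 7,269 nt.

The M coding sequence sits downstream of the human cytomegalovirus immediate-early enhancer and promoter, which give strong constitutive transcription in most mammalian cell lines, and is followed by an SV40 polyadenylation signal. The catalogue entry lists a backbone-encoded C-terminal tag consisting of a TEV protease cleavage site and a V5 epitope, which would allow immunodetection or pull-down of the protein and subsequent tag removal. These tag elements are not annotated separately in the feature table, although there is unannotated space between the end of the M reading frame and the polyadenylation signal. The expression unit and the bacterial elements are flanked by T7 and rrnG transcription terminators, extra synthetic poly(A) signals and short β-globin insulator elements, an arrangement that serves to limit transcriptional read-through and interference between modules.

M is the viral envelope component central to virion morphogenesis and assembly, and it influences spike localization at the cis-Golgi. The record supports use of the plasmid for transient or hygromycin-selected stable expression of tagged M protein in mammalian cells. Such expression would suit localization, interaction or assembly studies, though no specific application is stated.
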