Features (pLannotate 1.2.2; 20 found; start..end, strand, type, name):
      1..304     +  enhancer       CMV enhancer: human cytomegalovirus immediate early enhancer
    377..394     -  promoter       CMV promoter (fragment): human cytomegalovirus (CMV) immediate early promoter
    457..508     +  promoter       CMVd2 promoter: truncated human cytomegalovirus (CMV) immediate early promoter that yields moderately reduced expression relative to the full-length promoter
    583..1248    +  CDS            VME1_SARS2: Experimental evidence at protein level: Swiss-Prot protein existence level 1. Component of the viral envelope that plays a central role in virus morphogenesis and assembly via its interactions with other viral proteins (By similarity). Regulates the localization of S protein at cis-Golgi, the place of virus budding (PubMed:33229438). May act by binding cytoplasmic c-terminus of S (PubMed:33229438). From Severe acute respiratory syndrome coronavirus 2 (2019-nCoV) (SARS-CoV-2).
   1380..1501    -  polyA_signal   SV40 poly(A) signal: SV40 polyadenylation signal
   1524..1593    -  CDS            large T antigen (fragment): large T antigen from SV40 (simian virus 40)
   1616..1662    +  terminator     T7 terminator: transcription terminator for bacteriophage T7 RNA polymerase
   1692..1828    +  terminator     rrnG terminator: transcription terminator from the E. coli ribosomal RNA rrnG operon (Albrechtsen et al., 1991)
   1873..1944    +  misc_feature   3' β-globin insulator: insulator downstream of the human β-globin locus (Farrell et al., 2002)
   2170..2758    -  rep_origin     ori: high-copy-number ColE1/pMB1/pBR322/pUC origin of replication
   2930..2994    -  CDS            bla(M) (fragment): β-lactamase lacking the signal sequence; bla(M); allows cytosolic expression of β-lactamase
   3258..4467    +  promoter       UbC promoter: human ubiquitin C promoter
   4477..5498    +  CDS            HygR (fragment): hygromycin B phosphotransferase confers resistance to hygromycin
   5526..5574    +  polyA_signal   poly(A) signal: synthetic polyadenylation signal
   5840..6700    +  CDS            AmpR: β-lactamase; bla; confers resistance to ampicillin, carbenicillin, and related antibiotics
   6713..6849    +  terminator     rrnG terminator: transcription terminator from the E. coli ribosomal RNA rrnG operon (Albrechtsen et al., 1991)
   7001..7072    +  misc_feature   5' β-globin insulator: insulator upstream of the human β-globin locus (Farrell et al., 2002)
   7077..7123    -  terminator     T7 terminator: transcription terminator for bacteriophage T7 RNA polymerase
   7141..7189    -  polyA_signal   poly(A) signal: synthetic polyadenylation signal
   7220..7269    +  enhancer       CMV enhancer (fragment): human cytomegalovirus immediate early enhancer
>Addgene plasmid #152881 | pGBW-m4133594 | addgene full sequence | sequence record 319546 | Addgene NGS Result
CGTTACATAACTTACGGTAAATGGCCCGCCTGGCTGACCGCCCAACGACCCCCGCCCATTGACGTCAATA
ATGACGTATGTTCCCATAGTAACGCCAATAGGGACTTTCCATTGACGTCAATGGGTGGAGTATTTACGGT
AAACTGCCCACTTGGCAGTACATCAAGTGTATCATATGCCAAGTACGCCCCCTATTGACGTCAATGACGG
TAAATGGCCCGCCTGGCATTATGCCCAGTACATGACCTTATGGGACTTTCCTACTTGGCAGTACATCTAC
GTATTAGTCATCGCTATTACCATGCTGATGCGGTTTTGGCAGTACATCAATGGGCGTGGATAGCGGTTTG
ACTCACGGGGATTTCCAAGTCTCCACCCCATTGACGTCAATGGGAGTTTGTTTTGGCACCAAAATCAACG
GGACTTTCCAAAATGTCGTAACAACTCCGCCCCATTGACGCAAATGGGCGGTAGGCGTGTACGGTGGGAG
GTCTATATAAGCAGAGCTGGTTTAGTGAACCGTCAGATCAGATCTTTGTCGATCCTACCATCCACTCGAC
ACACCCGCCAGCGGCCGCCACCATGGCAGATTCCAACGGTACTATTACCGTTGAAGAGCTTAAAAAGCTC
CTTGAACAATGGAACCTAGTAATAGGTTTCCTATTCCTTACATGGATTTGTCTTCTACAATTTGCCTATG
CCAACAGGAATAGGTTTTTGTATATAATTAAGTTAATTTTCCTCTGGCTGTTATGGCCAGTAACTTTAGC
TTGTTTTGTGCTTGCTGCTGTTTACAGAATAAATTGGATCACCGGTGGAATTGCTATCGCAATGGCTTGT
CTTGTAGGCTTGATGTGGCTCAGCTACTTCATTGCTTCTTTCAGACTGTTTGCGCGTACGCGTTCCATGT
GGTCATTCAATCCAGAAACTAACATTCTTCTCAACGTGCCACTCCATGGCACTATTCTGACCAGACCGCT
TCTAGAAAGTGAACTCGTAATCGGAGCTGTGATCCTTCGTGGACATCTTCGTATTGCTGGACACCATCTA
GGACGCTGTGACATCAAGGACCTGCCTAAAGAAATCACTGTTGCTACATCACGAACGCTTTCTTATTACA
AATTGGGAGCTTCGCAGCGTGTAGCAGGTGACTCAGGTTTTGCTGCATACAGTCGCTACAGGATTGGCAA
CTATAAATTAAACACAGACCATTCCAGTAGCAGTGACAATATTGCTTTGCTTGTACAGGAAAACCTTTAC
TTTCAGTCGGGGAAACCTATACCCAATCCACTTCTCGGCTTAGATTCTACCTAAGGATCCGCAGGCCTCT
GCTAGCTTGACTGACTGAGATACAGCGTACCTTCAGCTCACAGACATGATAAGATACATTGATGAGTTTG
GACAAACCACAACTAGAATGCAGTGAAAAAAATGCTTTATTTGTGAAATTTGTGATGCTATTGCTTTATT
TGTAACCATTATAAGCTGCAATAAACAAGTTAACAACAACAATTGCATTCATTTTATGTTTCAGGTTCAG
GGGGAGGTGTGGGAGGTTTTTTAAAGCAAGTAAAACCTCTACAAATGTGGTATTGGCCCATCTCTATCGG
TATCGTAGCATAACCCCTTGGGGCCTCTAAACGGGTCTTGAGGGGTTTTTTGTGCCCCTCGGGCCGGATT
GCTATCTACCGGCATTGGCGCAGAAAAAAATGCCTGATGCGACGCTGCGCGTCTTATACTCCCACATATG
CCAGATTCAGCAACGGATACGGCTTCCCCAACTTGCCCACTTCCATACGTGTCCTCCTTACCAGAAATTT
ATCCTTAAGGTCGTCAGCTATCCTGCAGGCGATCTCTCGATTTCGATCAAGACATTCCTTTAATGGTCTT
TTCTGGACACCACTAGGGGTCAGAAGTAGTTCATCAAACTTTCTTCCCTCCCTAATCTCATTGGTTACCT
TGGGCTATCGAAACTTAATTAACCAGTCAAGTCAGCTACTTGGCGAGATCGACTTGTCTGGGTTTCGACT
ACGCTCAGAATTGCGTCAGTCAAGTTCGATCTGGTCCTTGCTATTGCACCCGTTCTCCGATTACGAGTTT
CATTTAAATCATGTGAGCAAAAGGCCAGCAAAAGGCCAGGAACCGTAAAAAGGCCGCGTTGCTGGCGTTT
TTCCATAGGCTCCGCCCCCCTGACGAGCATCACAAAAATCGACGCTCAAGTCAGAGGTGGCGAAACCCGA
CAGGACTATAAAGATACCAGGCGTTTCCCCCTGGAAGCTCCCTCGTGCGCTCTCCTGTTCCGACCCTGCC
GCTTACCGGATACCTGTCCGCCTTTCTCCCTTCGGGAAGCGTGGCGCTTTCTCATAGCTCACGCTGTAGG
TATCTCAGTTCGGTGTAGGTCGTTCGCTCCAAGCTGGGCTGTGTGCACGAACCCCCCGTTCAGCCCGACC
GCTGCGCCTTATCCGGTAACTATCGTCTTGAGTCCAACCCGGTAAGACACGACTTATCGCCACTGGCAGC
AGCCACTGGTAACAGGATTAGCAGAGCGAGGTATGTAGGCGGTGCTACAGAGTTCTTGAAGTGGTGGCCT
AACTACGGCTACACTAGAAGAACAGTATTTGGTATCTGCGCTCTGCTGAAGCCAGTTACCTTCGGAAAAA
GAGTTGGTAGCTCTTGATCCGGCAAACAAACCACCGCTGGTAGCGGTGGTTTTTTTGTTTGCAAGCAGCA
GATTACGCGCAGAAAAAAAGGATCTCAAGAAGATCCTTTGATCTTTTCTACGGGGTCTGACGCTCAGTGG
AACGAAAACTCACGTTAAGGGATTTTGGTCATGAGATTATCAAAAAGGATCTTCACCTAGATCCTTTTAA
ATTAAAAATGAAGTTTTAAATCAATCTAAAGTATATATGAGTAAACTTGGTCTGACAGTTACCAATGCTT
AATCAGTGAGGCACCTATCTCAGCGATCTGTCTATTTCGTTCATCCATAGTTGCATTTAAATTTCCGAAC
TCTCCAAGGCCCTCGTCGGAAAATCTTCAAACCTTTCGTCCGATCCATCTTGCAGGCTACCTCTCGAACG
AACTATCGCAAGTCTCTTGGCCGGCCTTGCGCCTTGGCTATTGCTTGGCAGCGCCTATCGCCAGGTATTA
CTCCAATCCCGAATATCCGAGATCGGGATCACCCGAGAGAAGTTCAACCTACATCCTCAATCCCGATCTA
TCCGAGATCCGAGGAATATCGAAATCGGGGCGCGCCTGGCCTCCGCGCCGGGTTTTGGCGCCTCCCGCGG
GCGCCCCCCTCGTCACGGCGAGCGCTGCCACGTCAGACGAAGGGCGCAGGAGCGTCCTGATCCTTCCGCC
CGGACGCTCAGGACAGCGGCCCGCTGCTCATAAGACTCGGCCTTAGAACCCCAGTATCAGCAGAAGGACA
TTTTAGGACGGGACTTGGGTGACTCTAGGGCACTGGTTTTCTTTCCAGAGAGCGGAACAGGCGAGGAAAA
GTAGTCCCTTCTCGGCGATTCTGCGGAGGGATCTCCGTGGGGCGGTGAACGCCGATGATTATATAAGGAC
GCGCCGGGTGTGGCACAGCTAGTTCCGTCGCAGCCGGGATTTGGGTCGCGGTTCTTGTTTGTGGATCGCT
GTGATCGTCACTTGGTGAGTAGCGGGCTGCTGGGCTGGCCGGGGCTTTCGTGGCCGCCGGGCCGCTCGGT
GGGACGGAAGCGTGTGGAGAGACCGCCAAGGGCTGTAGTCTGGGTCCGCGAGCAAGGTTGCCCTGAACTG
GGGGTTGGGGGGAGCGCAGCAAAATGGCGGCTGTTCCCGAGTCTTGAATGGAAGACGCTTGTGAGGCGGG
CTGTGAGGTCGTTGAAACAAGGTGGGGGGCATGGTGGGCGGCAAGAACCCAAGGTCTTGAGCCCTTCGCT
AATGCGGGAAAGCTCTTATTCGGGTGAGATGGGCTGGGCACCATCTGGGGACCCTGACGTGAAGTTTGTC
ACTGACTGGAGAACTCGGTTTGTCGTCTGTTGCGGGGGCGGCAGTTATGGCGGTGCCGTTGGGCAGTGCA
CCCGTACCTTTGGGAGCGCGCGCCCTCGTCGTGTCGTGACGTCACCCGTTCTGTTGGCTTATAATGCAGG
GTGGGGCCACCTGCCGGTAGGTGTGCGGTAGGCTTTTCTCCGTCGCAGGACGCAGGGTTCGGGCCTAGGG
TAGGCTCTCCTGAATCGACAGGCGCCGGACCTCTGGTGAGGGGAGGGATAAGTGAGGCGTCAGTTTCTTT
GGTCGGTTTTATGTACCTATCTTCTTAAGTAGCTGAAGCTCCGGTTTTGAACTATGCGCTCGGGGTTGGC
GAGTGTGTTTTGTGAAGTTTTTTAGGCACCTTTTGAAATGTAATCATTTGGGTCAATATGTAATTTTCAG
TGTTAGACTTGTAAATTGTCCGCTAAATTCTGGCCGTTTTTGGCTTTTTTGTTAGACAACATGGGTAAAA
AGCCTGAACTCACCGCGACGTCTGTCGAGAAGTTTCTGATCGAAAAGTTCGACAGCGTCTCCGACCTGAT
GCAGCTCTCGGAGGGCGAAGAATCTCGTGCTTTCAGCTTCGATGTAGGAGGGCGTGGATATGTCCTGCGG
GTAAATAGCTGCGCCGATGGTTTCTACAAAGATCGTTATGTTTATCGGCACTTTGCATCCGCCGCGCTCC
CGATTCCGGAAGTGCTTGACATTGGGGAGTTCAGCGAGAGCCTGACCTATTGCATCTCCCGCCGTGCACA
GGGTGTCACGTTGCAAGACCTGCCTGAAACCGAACTGCCCGCTGTTCTGCAGCCGGTCGCGGAGGCAATG
GATGCCATCGCTGCCGCCGATCTTAGCCAGACGAGCGGGTTCGGCCCATTCGGACCGCAAGGAATCGGTC
AATACACTACATGGCGTGATTTCATATGCGCGATTGCTGATCCCCATGTGTATCACTGGCAAACTGTGAT
GGACGACACCGTCAGTGCGTCCGTCGCGCAGGCTCTCGATGAGCTGATGCTTTGGGCCGAGGACTGCCCC
GAAGTCCGGCACCTCGTGCACGCGGATTTCGGCTCCAACAATGTCCTGACGGACAATGGCCGCATAACAG
CGGTCATTGACTGGAGCGAGGCGATGTTCGGGGATTCCCAATACGAGGTCGCCAACATCTTCTTCTGGAG
GCCGTGGTTGGCTTGTATGGAGCAGCAGACGCGCTACTTCGAGCGGAGGCATCCGGAGCTTGCAGGATCG
CCCCGGCTCCGGGCGTATATGCTCCGCATTGGTCTTGACCAACTCTATCAGAGCTTGGTTGACGGCAATT
TCGATGATGCAGCTTGGGCGCAGGGTCGATGCGACGCAATCGTCCGATCCGGAGCCGGGACTGTCGGGCG
TACACAAATCGCCCGCAGAAGCGCCGCCGTCTGGACCGATGGCTGTGTAGAAGTACTCGCCGATAGTGGA
AACCGACGCCCCAGCACTCGTCCGAGGGCAAAGGAATAAGCTAGTATGTAAGCCTAGTCTTAGATAATAA
AATCGCTATCCATCGAAGATGGATGTGTGTTGGTTTTTTGTGTGTGTAACGCTAGGCGCGCCTGGTGTAC
CGAGAACGATCCTCTCAGTGCGAGTCTCGACGATCCATATCGTTGCTTGGCAGTCAGCCAGTCGGAATCC
AGCTTGGGACCCAGGAAGTCCAATCGTCAGATATTGTACTCAAGCCTGGTCACGGCAGCGTACCGATCTG
TTTAAACCTAGATATTGATAGTCTGATCGGTCAACGTATAATCGAGTCCTAGCTTTTGCAAACATCTATC
AAGAGACAGGATCAGCAGGAGGCTTTCGCATGAGTATTCAACATTTCCGTGTCGCCCTTATTCCCTTTTT
TGCGGCATTTTGCCTTCCTGTTTTTGCTCACCCAGAAACGCTGGTGAAAGTAAAAGATGCTGAAGATCAG
TTGGGTGCGCGAGTGGGTTACATCGAACTGGATCTCAACAGCGGTAAGATCCTTGAGAGTTTTCGCCCCG
AAGAACGCTTTCCAATGATGAGCACTTTTAAAGTTCTGCTATGTGGCGCGGTATTATCCCGTATTGACGC
CGGGCAAGAGCAACTCGGTCGCCGCATACACTATTCTCAGAATGACTTGGTTGAGTATTCACCAGTCACA
GAAAAGCATCTTACGGATGGCATGACAGTAAGAGAATTATGCAGTGCTGCCATAACCATGAGTGATAACA
CTGCGGCCAACTTACTTCTGACAACGATTGGAGGACCGAAGGAGCTAACCGCTTTTTTGCACAACATGGG
GGATCATGTAACTCGCCTTGATCGTTGGGAACCGGAGCTGAATGAAGCCATACCAAACGACGAGCGTGAC
ACCACGATGCCTGTAGCAATGGCAACAACCTTGCGTAAACTATTAACTGGCGAACTACTTACTCTAGCTT
CCCGGCAACAGTTGATAGACTGGATGGAGGCGGATAAAGTTGCAGGACCACTTCTGCGCTCGGCCCTTCC
GGCTGGCTGGTTTATTGCTGATAAATCTGGAGCCGGTGAGCGTGGGTCTCGCGGTATCATTGCAGCACTG
GGGCCAGATGGTAAGCCCTCCCGTATCGTAGTTATCTACACGACGGGGAGTCAGGCAACTATGGATGAAC
GAAATAGACAGATCGCTGAGATAGGTGCCTCACTGATTAAGCATTGGTAACCGATTCTAGGTGCATTGGC
GCAGAAAAAAATGCCTGATGCGACGCTGCGCGTCTTATACTCCCACATATGCCAGATTCAGCAACGGATA
CGGCTTCCCCAACTTGCCCACTTCCATACGTGTCCTCCTTACCAGAAATTTATCCTTAAGATCCCGAATC
GTTTAAACTCGACTCTGGCTCTATCGAATCTCCGTCGTTTCGAGCTTACGCGAACAGCCGTGGCGCTCAT
TTGCTCGTCGGGCATCGAATCTCGTCAGCTATCGTCAGCTTACCTTTTTGGCAGCGATCGCGGCTCCCGA
CATCTTGGACCATTAGCTCCACAGGTATCTTCTTCCCTCTAGTGGTCATAACAGCAGCTTCAGCTACCTC
TCAATTCAAAAAACCCCTCAAGACCCGTTTAGAGGCCCCAAGGGGTTATGCTATCAATCGTTGCGTTACA
CACACAAAAAACCAACACACATCCATCTTCGATGGATAGCGATTTTATTATCTAACTGCTGATCGAGTGT
AGCCAGATCTAGTAATCAATTACGGGGTCATTAGTTCATAGCCCATATATGGAGTTCCG
